Addgene plasmid #55503: mTFP1-Palladin-C-7
Purpose: Localization: Cytoskeleton, Excitation: 462, Emission: 492
Depositing lab: Michael Davidson. Depositing organization: Florida State University, Tallahassee.
Backbone
  Vector backbone: mTFP1-C1
  Backbone size w/o insert (bp): 4750
  Vector type: Mammalian Expression
  Selectable markers: Neomycin (select with G418)
Growth in bacteria
  Bacterial resistance: Kanamycin, 50 μg/mL
  Growth temperature: 37°C
  Growth strain: DH5alpha
  Copy number: High Copy
Gene/Insert
  Gene/Insert name: Palladin (alt name: NM_001293774.1)
  Species: M. musculus (mouse)
  Promoter: CMV
  Tag / fusion protein: mTFP1 (N terminal on backbone)
  Cloning method: Unknown
  Sequencing primers: 5′ CMV-F; 3′ SV40pA-R
Terms and licenses: Academic/Nonprofit Terms; Industry Terms: Not Available to Industry
Depositor comments: . Excitation = 462; Emission = 492
How to cite: mTFP1-Palladin-C-7 was a gift from Michael Davidson (Addgene plasmid # 55503 ; http://n2t.net/addgene:55503 ; RRID:Addgene_55503)
