[The description below was written by a language model from this plasmid's Addgene catalogue record and the feature table of its GenBank file.]
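Description:
mTFP1-Palladin-C-7 is a mammalian expression plasmid built on the mTFP1-C1 backbone (about 4.75 kb without insert), designed to express mouse palladin as a fluorescent fusion protein. Transcription is driven by the CMV promoter, a strong constitutive promoter in most mammalian cell lines. The monomeric teal fluorescent protein mTFP1 sits on the backbone upstream of the cloning site, so it is fused to the N terminus of palladin. The "C-7" in the name probably follows a naming convention for the fusion orientation and linker length, but the record does not explain it. The plasmid is maintained in E. coli as a high-copy vector under kanamycin selection. It also carries a neomycin resistance marker, so transfected mammalian cells can be selected with G418. The listed 3′ sequencing primer implies an SV40 polyadenylation signal downstream of the insert.

The associated sequence record covers only 2,843 bp of the construct. It annotates just two features: a Kozak consensus for efficient translation initiation, and the mammalian codon-optimized mTFP1 coding sequence that begins within it. The palladin portion, promoter, replication origin and resistance cassettes are not annotated in that record, so those details rest on the catalogue fields alone, and the cloning method is listed as unknown.

Palladin is an actin-associated protein, and the stated purpose of the construct is cytoskeletal localization. It serves as a cyan/teal marker for imaging the cytoskeleton by fluorescence microscopy, with excitation at 462 nm and emission at 492 nm.
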