LOCUS       Exported 2843 bp ds-DNA linear SYN 23-MAY-2021
DEFINITION  Localization: Cytoskeleton, Excitation: 462, Emission: 492.
ACCESSION   .
VERSION     .
KEYWORDS    mTFP1-Palladin-C-7
SOURCE      synthetic DNA construct
  ORGANISM  synthetic DNA construct
REFERENCE   1 (bases 1 to 2843)
  TITLE     Davidson Cyan Fluorescent Proteins
REFERENCE   2 (bases 1 to 2843)
  AUTHORS   .
  TITLE     Direct Submission
  JOURNAL   Exported May 23, 2021 from SnapGene Server 1.1.58
            http://www.snapgene.com
FEATURES             Location/Qualifiers
     source          1..2843
                     /organism="synthetic DNA construct"
                     /mol_type="other DNA"
     regulatory      31..40
                     /regulatory_class="other"
                     /note="vertebrate consensus sequence for strong initiation
                     of translation (Kozak, 1987)"
     CDS             37..744
                     /codon_start=1
                     /product="monomeric teal (cyan) fluorescent protein (Ai et
                     al., 2006)"
                     /label=mTFP1
                     /note="mammalian codon-optimized"
                     /translation="MVSKGEETTMGVIKPDMKIKLKMEGNVNGHAFVIEGEGEGKPYDG
                     TNTINLEVKEGAPLPFSYDILTTAFAYGNRAFTKYPDDIPNYFKQSFPEGYSWERTMTF
                     EDKGIVKVKSDISMEEDSFIYEIHLKGENFPPNGPVMQKKTTGWDASTERMYVRDGVLK
                     GDVKHKLLLEGGGHHRVDFKTIYRAKKAVKLPDYHFVDHRIEILNHDKDYNKVTVYESA
                     VARNSTDGMDELYK"
ORIGIN
        1 gtgacgtcag atccgctagc gctaccggtc gccaccatgg tgagcaaggg cgaggagacc
       61 acaatgggcg taatcaagcc cgacatgaag atcaagctga agatggaggg caacgtgaat
      121 ggccacgcct tcgtgatcga gggcgagggc gagggcaagc cctacgacgg caccaacacc
      181 atcaacctgg aggtgaagga gggagccccc ctgcccttct cctacgacat tctgaccacc
      241 gcgttcgcct acggcaacag ggccttcacc aagtaccccg acgacatccc caactacttc
      301 aagcagtcct tccccgaggg ctactcttgg gagcgcacca tgaccttcga ggacaagggc
      361 atcgtgaagg tgaagtccga catctccatg gaggaggact ccttcatcta cgagatacac
      421 ctcaagggcg agaacttccc ccccaacggc cccgtgatgc agaagaagac caccggctgg
      481 gacgcctcca ccgagaggat gtacgtgcgc gacggcgtgc tgaagggcga cgtcaagcac
      541 aagctgctgc tggagggcgg cggccaccac cgcgttgact tcaagaccat ctacagggcc
      601 aagaaggcgg tgaagctgcc cgactatcac tttgtggacc accgcatcga gatcctgaac
      661 cacgacaagg actacaacaa ggtgaccgtt tacgagagcg ccgtggcccg caactccacc
      721 gacggcatgg acgagctgta caagtccgga ctcagatctc gagtgagcgc tctggcctcc
      781 cgcgctaccg ccatgcagtc ctccggctcc ttcaactacg cgcgccctaa gcagttcatc
      841 gcggcgcaga acctgggtcc cgcatcgggg ctgcccacgc caacctccag ccccagctcc
      901 tccagcttgc cgtcaccatt gtcccccacg cccaggccct tcggccgcgc gcccgggccg
      961 cccttcgtgg aacccgaggc catgtggggc ccgtcctcgc cctcgccgcc accgccgcca
     1021 cctccggtct tcagcccctc tgcagcctac ccggtgcccg acgtgttccc actgccaccg
     1081 ccgccgccac cgctacctag ctccacctca cactgcgcct cgcccgcccg cttcggcccc
     1141 agccagacgc ccgcagcctt cctcagcgcc ctgctgccct ctcagccacc gcctgtcgct
     1201 gtcaacgccc tggggctgcc caagggagtc acccccgcgg ggttcccaaa gaagtccagt
     1261 agaactgcta gaattgcctc tgatgaggag attcaaggca caaaggatgc tgtcatccaa
     1321 gacctggaac ggaagcttcg cttcaaggag gaccttctga acaatggcca accgaggcta
     1381 acctatgagg aaagaatggc tcgccgcctg cttggagccg acagcgcaaa cgtcttcaac
     1441 atccaggagc cagaggaaac ggcagccaat caggagtaca aagtctctag ctgcgagcag
     1501 aggctgatta gcgagattga atacaggctg gagcgctccc ctgtggatga gtcgggagac
     1561 gaggtgcagg atccagatgt gcctgtggag aacgcaacag ctcccttctt tgagatgaag
     1621 ctgaaacact acaagatctt tgaggggatg ccggtgactt tcacgtgtcg agtggctggg
     1681 aatccaaagc caaagatcta ttggtttaaa gatgggaagc agatttctcc gaagagcgat
     1741 cactacacca ttcagagaga ccttgatggg acctgctctc tccacaccac ggcctctacc
     1801 ctagacgacg atgggaacta caccatcatg gctgccaacc ctcagggtcg cgtcagttgt
     1861 acaggaaggc taatggtaca ggctgtcaac caaagaggcc gcagtccccg ctctccctca
     1921 ggccatcctc atgccagaag gcctcgctct cgatcacggg acagtggaga tgaaaacgag
     1981 cccattcagg agcgattctt cagacctcac ttcctgcagg ctcctggaga cctgaccgtt
     2041 caggaaggca agctctgcag gatggactgc aaggtcagtg ggttaccaac cccagatctc
     2101 agctggcaac tagacggaaa gcccatacgc cccgacagtg ctcacaagat gctggtccgt
     2161 gagaatgggg tccactccct cattatagag ccagtcacgt cccgggacgc cggcatctac
     2221 acatgtattg ccaccaacag agcaggacag aactcgttta acctggagct tgtggttgct
     2281 gctaaggaag cacacaaggc ccctgtgttt atggagaagc tacagaacac gggggttgct
     2341 gatggatacc cagtgcggct agaatgccgt gtctccggag tgccgccacc tcagatattt
     2401 tggaagaaag aaaatgaatc gctcactcat agcactgagc gagtaagcat gcaccaggat
     2461 aatcatggct acatctgcct gctcatccag ggagccacaa aggaagacgc tgggtggtac
     2521 actgtgtctg ccaagaacga agcaggcatt gtgtcctgca ctgcccggct ggatgtctac
     2581 acccagtggc accagcagcc acagaccacc aagccaaaaa aagtacggcc ctcggccagt
     2641 cgctacgcag cactttcgga ccagggacta gacatcaaag ccgctttcca acctgaagcc
     2701 agcccatctc acctgactct gaacagcggc ttggtagaaa gtgaagacct gtgagaattc
     2761 tgcagtcgac ggtaccgcgg gcccgggatc caccggatct agataactga tcataatcag
     2821 ccataccaca ttgtagaggt tag
//
