>Addgene plasmid #55503 | mTFP1-Palladin-C-7 | addgene partial sequence | sequence record 158007 | CMV-F 5'-CGCAAATGGGCGGTAGGCGTG-3'
CTGGTTTAGTGAACCGTCAGATCCGCTAGCGCTACCGGTCGCCACCATGGTGAGCAAGGGCGAGGAGACC
ACAATGGGCGTAATCAAGCCCGACATGAAGATCAAGCTGAAGATGGAGGGCAACGTGAATGGCCACGCCT
TCGTGATCGAGGGCGAGGGCGAGGGCAAGCCCTACGACGGCACCAACACCATCAACCTGGAGGTGAAGGA
GGGAGCCCCCCTGCCCTTCTCCTACGACATTCTGACCACCGCGTTCGCCTACGGCAACAGGGCCTTCACC
AAGTACCCCGACGACATCCCCAACTACTTCAAGCAGTCCTTCCCCGAGGGCTACTCTTGGGAGCGCACCA
TGACCTTCGAGGACAAGGGCATCGTGAAGGTGAAGTCCGACATCTCCATGGAGGAGGACTCCTTCATCTA
CGAGATACACCTCAAGGGCGAGAACTTCCCCCCCAACGGCCCCGTGATGCAGAAGAAGACCACCGGCTGG
GACGCCTCCACCGAGAGGATGTACGTGCGCGACGGCGTGCTGAAGGGCGACGTCAAGCACAAGCTGCTGC
TGGAGGGCGGCGGCCACCACCGCGTTGACTTCAAGACCATCTACAGGGCCAAGAAGGCGGTGAAGCTGCC
CGACTATCACTTTGTGGACCACCGCATCGAGATCCTGAACCACGACAAGGACTACAACAAGGTGACCGTT
TACGAGAGCGCCGTGGCCCGCAACTCCACCGACGGCATGGACGAGCTGTACAAGTCCGGACTCAGATCTC
GAGTGAGCGCTCTGGCCTCCCGCGCTACCGCCATGCAGTCCTCCGGCTCCTTCAACTACGCGCGCCCTAA
GCAGTTCATCGCG
